Addgene plasmid #71030: pFOSGE_COF4F04
Purpose: Gateway entry clone
Depositing lab: Alexander Stark. Depositing organization: Research Institute of Molecular Pathology (IMP). Publication: Transcriptional regulators form diverse groups with context-dependent regulatory functions. Stampfel G, Kazmar T, Frank O, Wienerroither S, Reiter F, Stark A. Nature. 2015 Nov 9. doi: 10.1038/nature15545. PubMed 26550828.
Backbone
  Vector backbone: pDONR221
  Backbone manufacturer: Invitrogen
  Backbone size w/o insert (bp): 4762
  Vector type: Gateway entry vector
Growth in bacteria
  Bacterial resistance: Kanamycin, 50 μg/mL
  Growth temperature: 37°C
  Growth strain: DH5alpha
  Copy number: High Copy
Gene/Insert
  Gene/Insert name: Sin3A (alt names: FBgn0022764; CG8815, FBtr0087887)
  Species: D. melanogaster (fly)
  Insert size (bp): 6168
  Entrez Gene: Sin3A (a.k.a. Dmel_CG8815, 159A11T, 27/3, 97/15, CG8815, Dmel\CG8815, ES2-3, ESTS:159A11T, EY2-9, SIN3, SIN3A, Sin 3A, Sin3, Sin3a, dSin3, dSin3A, l(2)08269, l(2)k02703, l(2)k05415, l(2)k09715, ld, sin3, sin3A, sin3a, sni3)
  Cloning method: Gateway Cloning
  Sequencing primers: 5′ M13-F20; 3′ M13R
Terms and licenses: Academic/Nonprofit Terms; Industry Terms: Not Available to Industry
How to cite: pFOSGE_COF4F04 was a gift from Alexander Stark (Addgene plasmid # 71030 ; http://n2t.net/addgene:71030 ; RRID:Addgene_71030)
