[The description below was written by a language model from this plasmid's Addgene catalogue record.]
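Description:
pFOSGE_COF4F04 is a Gateway entry clone built on the Invitrogen pDONR221 donor backbone and carrying the Drosophila melanogaster Sin3A gene (CG8815, corresponding to transcript FBtr0087887) as an insert of about 6.2 kb. It is a bacterial cloning plasmid rather than an expression vector. It is maintained at high copy in standard E. coli cloning strains such as DH5alpha and selected with kanamycin. The insert was introduced by Gateway cloning, which for a pDONR-type backbone normally means a BP recombination. That reaction replaces the donor vector's counter-selection cassette with the gene of interest and leaves it flanked by attL sites. M13 forward and reverse primer sites in the backbone flank the insert and are listed for sequence verification.

The record lists no promoter, epitope tag or reporter, which is expected for an entry clone, since it is not designed to drive expression itself. It does not say whether the open reading frame retains a stop codon or whether the insert differs from the reference transcript, and no feature table is supplied. The plasmid serves as a shuttle. An LR recombination can transfer the Sin3A sequence into any compatible destination vector, which then supplies the promoter, fusion partners and host-specific elements. Sin3A encodes a transcriptional corepressor scaffold protein. The clone was deposited in connection with a study of transcriptional regulators and their context-dependent regulatory functions, which suggests it is one member of a larger set of regulator entry clones intended for transfer into assay vectors, though the record does not describe the downstream constructs.
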