>Addgene plasmid #71030 | pFOSGE_COF4F04 | depositor partial sequence | sequence record 126972 | insert
ATGATGAAACGCACTCGCGTAGACGAGGTGCAATTTGGCACACGACCCGTTCCTCAGACCTCCGGAGGTG
TGGGCGTTGGTGTCGTCGGCGTAACTGGAGGTGGGCCAACATCCGGCGGCGGTGGCACTGCTACTGTGGG
CGTCAATACGACGGGCGTTACCATTGGTACCGTCGTGCCCAGTGCTCATAACGCCACCATCAGCGGGATC
GGTTCCATTCACCATCGCATCCTTACTCCACAGCATGGAGGAGCACAAACCATTGCCTATTTGCCGTCCA
CCACGCCGACGGCTACGAATTTGAAGACCACAACCTCGATTGTGGATAGCACTACCGCTGGAGGACCAGT
AGGAGCAGGAGCACAGGTGGCCGTAGGAGTTGGCTCTGCAGCCGGCGGAGGAGGCGTGGTGGTCTCCACA
GGGAGCACGGGAACGCAAACATTACAGTATACAACATCTTATAGTGTGGCTTCGATACAGGCTGGTGGAA
CTCTGAAAGCCAACACAGCGGATGGCGCGAACACGGTACAGATTCATGTCACAGGAGGAGGAGCTGCAAA
CAATCCTGCCAGTGCACAGACTGTTTCCAGCAGCTCACAAACGGGCACAATCCGTCAGCGTACAATCAGC
GGCACCCAGACAGTGGCCACTGCAGTGGGTAATCTAGCCACGATTTCCCAGCAACAACCGGTTCAACAAT
CACCTTTGGGCAAGGCCCAAACGCCTCCATCGTCCGTGGTTGCCAACAGTATCCCAGTGGGTGGAACCAC
CCCACCACAAGGACAGTCGGGAAATGCCACGCCACGCTTAAAAGTGGAGGATGCGTTGAGCTACCTGGAC
CAAGTAAAGTACCAGTATGCAGACCAGCCGCAAATCTACAACAACTTCCTCGACATAATGAAGGAATTCA
AGTCGCACTGCATCGACACACCCGGAGTGATTGAGCGAGTCTCCACACTCTTCAAGGGGCACACAGAGCT
GATATACGGCTTCAACATGTTCTTACCGCCGGGTTACAAGATCGAAATTCATTCGGATGCTCTTGGCTGT
TCGGTGCCGGTGGTTTCGATGCCCTCACCACCGGGAGCGCCAACGAGCACAGGAACGGTGCATATGCTCA
CCGGAAATAGTTCGATGTCCGGTGCCGGACATATCGCCATCAAGACGACCAATGCTGCGACTTTAACACC
GGCAGCAGGGGCTGGAGCAGCGGCCGCAGCAGCAGCTGTGGCTCAGATTCAATCCGCTGGAGCTGTAAAT
CTAATGACCCACGGCGGAGCCTCGCTTACCCAGACCACTATTCATGCATTGCAACAGGCGACGCCTCCTC
AATCACAATCTCCAGGCGGAGGTCATGTCCACGTGAGTGTAACAAACTCTACGGCAGCAAACGCCGTAGT
GCCCGGACAGCCAGGCATCTCCGTATCGGCGCACAATGTACCGCAGAACTACTCGAGAGATCGAGAAAGG
GCCACCATAACACCTACTGGGCAAGTGGCTGGAGCAGCGGCAAACGTGAATGCGTCTGCTAGTATAGTTG
TCGGTGGACCTCCAACGCCCAATTCTCTAAGTGAGCTTAGCCCTCATGGAGGAGCAGGAGGTGGGCCAGG
TGCGGGAGCGGCGCAGCACAATCTGCATCACATCCAGCAGGCGCATCAATCGATTTTGCTTGGGGAGACG
GGACAGCAGAATCAGCCGGTGGAGTTCAATCACGCCATAACCTATGTAAATAAGATCAAGAATCGTTTCC
AAAACCAGCCGGCCAAGTACAAGAAATTCCTCGAAATTCTGCACGATTATCAGAGGGAGCAAAAGGTGAT
GAAGGAGGGCAGCCTGAACCAGGGTAAAATGCTCACCGAGCAGGAGGTATACACGCAGGTGGCTAAGCTT
TTTGGCCAGGATGAGGATTTGCTTAGAGAGTTTGGCCAGTTTCTTCCTGATGCCACCAACCACCAGTCCG
GGCAGTACATGTCCAAGTCAGCGTCTGTGCACAATGACCATGGCAAGCGTCCCACGGCTACTTTAAGCGG
TGGAGCTCACATAACCATGTCATCTGCTTCGCCAGCGCCAAGTGGATCCCCTCTGCATTTGGGTGCAACG
ACTCTTCCGCAGATCGACAAAAGCGCCCATGCAGCGGCCATAGGAAACCTTTCGGCGGTGAACACTAGTG
TCAGCATTAAGACGTACAATAATAATCAGCAACAGCAGAATCATGTGATCGGTTCAGGGCTGAATGCGAC
GCGGAACGATATTCTCTTTGAGAAGGACTATCACGCGGGTCTGCAGCAGCAAGCGCATCAGCGAGGAGCT
GGAGTTGGAGGCCATCATCATTTGGCCGGGACTGCAGCGGGCGCCAATATCGGACGGCCTGGAGTGGGAG
CCAGCGTGATGGTGTCGTACGATAAAGAGCATCGAAATAATCATCATGTACAAAAGTACGTTGGCCACGC
GCCAAACCAGAATCTAACGCATGGTCATAACGCAAAGAAATCACCAAGTTATGGCATTCCTTCGGTGATT
GGTTCCATGCCGCACATTTCGGACAATTCGCTCGACCGCAGTTCACCGGGAATTAGTTACGCCACGCCAC
CATTGCCCTCTGGTCCACATGGACAGCATAACTCTGGTTCAGCTACGAGGAGGCCGGGTGATGACAGTTT
AGTCGGACACTATGCTAGTGGAGCGCCGCCTGCTAAGCGACCGAAGCCTTATTGTCGTGATGTCAGCTTT
TCCGAAGCATCGAGCAAGTGCACCATCTCCGACGCCGCGTTCTTTGACAAGGTGCGAAAGGCGTTGAGAA
GTCCAGAGGTCTACGACAACTTCCTGCGATGCCTGACCCTTTTTAACCAGGAAATTGTCTCCAAAACGGA
ACTTCTTGGTCTGGTATCACCGTTCTTGATGAAGTTCCCCGACCTGCTGAGATGGTTCACCGACTTTCTG
GGACCGCCCTCTGGTCAACCTGCTGGAGGATTGATTGACGGCATGCCCTTAGCCGCAACGCAACGTCAGG
GAGGTGGAAGCAGTAATAGTTCCCATGATCGAGGTACCAGTCACCAGAGTGCCGCCGAGTATGTCCAGGA
TGTGGATCTGTCTTCTTGCAAGCGGCTGGGTGCATCCTATTGTGCTTTGCCGCAGTCCACAGTACCTAAG
AAGTGCAGCGGACGGACGGCTCTCTGCCGGGAAGTGCTCAACGACAAATGGGTATCGTTCCCGACGTGGG
CCAGCGAGGACTCCACTTTTGTTACATCGCGAAAAACTCAGTTCGAGGAGACAATTTACAGAACGGAGGA
CGAGCGATTCGAGCTGGACCTGGTCATCGAGGTTAATAGTGCCACGATTCGAGTGCTGGAGAACTTACAG
AAGAAAATGTCACGAATGTCCACCGAGGAATTGAGCAAATTCCATCTGGACGATCATCTGGGCGGCACAT
CTCAAACGATACACCAGCGGGCCATTCATCGCATCTACGGCGACAAGTCGGGAGAGATAATCACGGGAAT
GAAGAAAAATCCGTTTGTGGCGGTGCCTATTGTACTGAAGCGACTGAAAGTCAAGGAGGAGGAGTGGCGA
GAAGCGCAAAAGACCTTCAATAAGCAATGGCGGGAACAGAACGAGAAGTACTACCTCAAGTCTCTCGATC
ACCAGGCCATCAACTTTAAGCCCAACGACATGAAAGCCCTGCGCTCAAAGAGTCTGTTTAACGAAATCGA
GACGCTGTACGATGAGCGGCACGACCAAGAGGACGACGCCATGGAACCGTTTGGGCCGCATCTGGTGCTG
CCGTACAAGGATAAAACCATTCTGGACGATGCCGCCAACCTGCTGATTCATCATGTGAAGCGTCAGACTG
GCATCCAGAAGCAGGAGAAGCAAAAGATTAAGCAGATCATCCGACAATTTGTGCCTGACCTTTTCTTCGC
GCCGCGACAGCCACTAAGCGATGACGAACGCGATGACGATGACAATACGAAAATGGACGTGGACTCGCCA
CTGGGTCGCACGGAGTCTTCGACTCGAAATGCCAAGAGTACGCCCAGTGAAAGTGCCTCTCCGGCGCGTA
GCAATGCAAGCACTAGCAGCGTAACACCAGCGGGAATTAAGAAAGAGACTGATGACTCGAAAGCGACGAC
AGGATCTTTTGCACCAGCGTCCTCGGCAACGGCATCTTCAGCGACGCCTGTGGACGATGCTACGCCATCA
ACATCCTCAGCAGCGGCGGCAGCATCAGCGGCATCGTCATCAACTGTTTCAGGAACCGAAGGCAAGCCAA
AGGATGACCCCCTATCGTCGCACAAGGAAGAAGGAGCCGGTAGCACCAGCTCTGGAGTTGCCACGAGTCC
CAGGCAAGCCCAAGACACTGCAGGAGCAGGCGTCGATGTGGAAATCAAACTGGAACATCCTGCGGACTTT
TCCAATCCAAAGCTTCTACCGCCGCACGCGCACGGGCAACGCGAAGACGAATCCTACACGCTGTTCTTCG
CTAACAACAATTGGTATTTATTCCTGCGGCTACATGCGATTCTCTGCGACCGTCTGCATGTTATGTATGA
AAGAGCGCGTTTGCTGGCCATCGAGGAGGAGCGCTGTAGGGTGAATCGAAGGGAGAGCACAGCCACGGCG
CTGCGGCTAAAGCCCAAACCGGAGATTCAAGTTGAAGACTACTACCCCACCTTCCTTGATATGCTCAAGA
ACGTCCTAGACGGCAACATGGACTCGAATACGTTCGAGGACACGATGCGTGAAATGTTTGGCATTTATGC
CTACATCTCTTTCACGCTGGATAAGGTTGTCTCCAATGCTGTTCGCCAGCTGCAATATTGTGTCACAGAA
CGAGCCGCACTGGATTGTGTAGAGCTGTTTGCAACGGAGCAAAGGCGTGGCTGCACCGGAGGATTCTGTC
GAGATGCGCACAAGACATTTGACAGGGAGATGTCGTATCAGCGGAAAGCTGAGAGCATTCTCAACGAGGA
GAATTGCTTCAAAGTGTACATTTACAAAATCGATTGCCGTGTAACCATAGAGCTGCTTGATTCGGAGCCC
GAGGAAGTCGATAAGCCGGCTGCGTTGAAGGCCCAGAAGTTCAGCAAGTATGTAGAGCGGTTGGCGAATC
CTGCGCTCGGCGGTGGTGGCAATACTGGCCGCTCCGATTCGGCGCTCGGCAATGACAGCGTTGTAGATGG
GTCCGATATCAAGACGGAGGCGGACGAAGATACTGCCGAGTTGCGCTACAGAGAAGGTGGAATCGGAGGA
GCAGGCAAGGCGCGCTTTTTGGTGCGCAACAAGCGGAGATCAAAGCTGCTTGAGGAGCAAGTGCGTCAGT
TGTTTGAACATAGGCGGAATCGGATTGAGCAGCATGGTACTGCGGCCTCACTTGAACCCATCTCCGTTGA
CAGTGCCATTTCAAGCAACAGCACCACCGGCGGTGGCGGCAGCGGCACTAATAACAACAATAATAATAAT
AATAATAACAACAGCTGGGGCGGCAAACGTCTGGAGAGGCTGGGCGCCCCACAGGTGGGCTTGGCCGAGC
AATACGCCTTTAATGATCGCGACGAGATCAGCACAAATATCAGCAACGGGCGATGTTTTGTGACCAGCAA
GAATCTCAAGCTACTTAAGTACGATGCAGTGCGTCGTGCCAAGAAGAGTCATTGCCGCGTAACTCAGGCG
AAATACGCTCACTTCCAAACGTACGTTAACAAGTGGCTTCAGCAACATGTCAGCGAGCAACAGCAGCAGA
ACTGCGTCGACTGGCTGCTGGGCAAGACGGCAGACCAAATCAATGCCAGCGGCTGGGGATCCGCCAGCAA
AACCAAGACGGTACAGCAGAAGGATACTTCGAAGACACCGTATCGCATCTACAACAGATACAGAGTGGTG
CAGAGTGCAGTAAGCGGCGGTTTGATGAGTGCCACTGCTCCAACTCCAGATGGTTCAGTTCCGGCGGTCA
ATTCCGCGCCATCAGGCTCAGTTTCAACGGTGAACAATGTACAGGGCTCGGCGGCAGTATCCTCAACTTC
CCACTCGATGTGCAACAGTAGCATTTTGTCCGCGGACTCCACCACCAATACCAATGCGTCAGCACAGCAG
CAGCAGCATTGCAACAGTGCAGCAGCTGCAACAACACCGAATGCAGAGGCACTGCAACAGGTGCGACCCA
TGGAGAGC
