>Addgene plasmid #71030 | pFOSGE_COF4F04 | addgene partial sequence | sequence record 131446 | M13-F20 5'-TGTAAAACGACGGCCAGT-3'
TTGACTGATAGTGACCTGTTCGTTGCAACAAATTGATGAGCAATGCTTTTTTATAATGCCAACTTTGTAC
AAAAAAGCAGGCTTCATGATGAAACGCACTCGCGTAGACGAGGTGCAATTTGGCACACGACCCGTTCCTC
AGACCTCCGGAGGTGTGGGCGTTGGTGTCGTCGGCGTAACTGGAGGTGGGCCAACATCCGGCGGCGGTGG
CACTGCTACTGTGGGCGTCAATACGACGGGCGTTACCATTGGTACCGTCGTGCCCAGTGCTCATAACGCC
ACCATCAGCGGGATCGGTTCCATTCACCATCGCATCCTTACTCCACAGCATGGAGGAGCACAAACCATTG
CCTATTTGCCGTCCACCACGCCGACGGCTACGAATTTGAAGACCACAACCTCGATTGTGGATAGCACTAC
CGCTGGAGGACCAGTAGGAGCAGGAGCACAGGTGGCCGTAGGAGTTGGCTCTGCAGCCGGCGGAGGAGGC
GTGGTGGTCTCCACAGGGAGCACGGGAACGCAAACATTACAGTATACAACATCTTATAGTGTGGCTTCGA
TACAGGCTGGTGGAACTCTGAAAGCCAACACAGCGGATGGCGCGAACACGGTACAGATTCATGTCACAGG
AGGAGGAGCTGCAAACAATCCTGCCAGTGCACAGACTGTTTCCAGCAGCTCACAAACGGGCACAATCCGT
CAGCGTACAATCAGCGGCACCCAGACAGTGGC
