>Addgene plasmid #71030 | pFOSGE_COF4F04 | addgene partial sequence | sequence record 131447 | M13-Rev 5'-CAGGAAACAGCTATGACC-3'
ATAATGATTTTATTTTGACTGATAGTGACCTGTTCGTTGCAACAAATTGATAAGCAATGCTTTCTTATAA
TGCCAACTTTGTACAAGAAAGCTGGGGTCGCTCTCCATGGGTCGCACCTGTTGCAGTGCCTCTGCATTCG
GTGTTGTTGCAGCTGCTGCACTGTTGCAATGCTGCTGCTGCTGTGCTGACGCATTGGTATTGGTGGTGGA
GTCCGCGGACAAAATGCTACTGTTGCACATCGAGTGGGAAGTTGAGGATACTGCCGCCGAGCCCTGTACA
TTGTTCACCGTTGAAACTGAGCCTGATGGCGCGGAATTGACCGCCGGAACTGAACCATCTGGAGTTGGAG
CAGTGGCACTCATCAAACCGCCGCTTACTGCACTCTGCACCACTCTGTATCTGTTGTAGATGCGATACGG
TGTCTTCGAAGTATCCTTCTGCTGTACCGTCTTGGTTTTGCTGGCGGATCCCCAGCCGCTGGCATTGATT
TGGTCTGCCGTCTTGCCCAGCAGCCAGTCGACGCAGTTCTGCTGCTGTTGCTCGCTGACATGTTGCTGAA
GCCACTTGTTAACGTACGTTTGGAAGTGAGCGTATTTCGCCTGAGTTACGCGGCAATGACTCTTCTTGGC
ACGACGCACTGCATCGTACTTAAGTAGCTTGAGATTCTTGCTGGTCACAAAACATCGCCCGTTGCTGATA
TTTGTGCTGATCTCGTCGCGATCATTAAAGGCGTATTGCTCGGCCAAGCCCACCTGTGGGGCGCCCAGCC
TCTCCAGACGTTTGCCGCCCCAGCTGTTGTTA
